>Addgene plasmid #23753 | pDONR223-CLK3 | addgene full sequence | sequence record 267450 | Addgene NGS Result
GGCTTCAGCAGAGCGCAGATACCAAATACTGTTCTTCTAGTGTAGCCGTAGTTAGGCCACCACTTCAAGA
ACTCTGTAGCACCGCCTACATACCTCGCTCTGCTAATCCTGTTACCAGTGGCTGCTGCCAGTGGCGATAA
GTCGTGTCTTACCGGGTTGGACTCAAGACGATAGTTACCGGATAAGGCGCAGCGGTCGGGCTGAACGGGG
GGTTCGTGCACACAGCCCAGCTTGGAGCGAACGACCTACACCGAACTGAGATACCTACAGCGTGAGCTAT
GAGAAAGCGCCACGCTTCCCGAAGGGAGAAAGGCGGACAGGTATCCGGTAAGCGGCAGGGTCGGAACAGG
AGAGCGCACGAGGGAGCTTCCAGGGGGAAACGCCTGGTATCTTTATAGTCCTGTCGGGTTTCGCCACCTC
TGACTTGAGCGTCGATTTTTGTGATGCTCGTCAGGGGGGCGGAGCCTATGGAAAAACGCCAGCAACGCGG
CCTTTTTACGGTTCCTGGCCTTTTGCTGGCCTTTTGCTCACATGTTCTTTCCTGCGTTATCCCCTGATTC
TGTGGATAACCGTATTACCGCCTTTGAGTGAGCTGATACCGCTCGCCGCAGCCGAACGACCGAGCGCAGC
GAGTCAGTGAGCGAGGAAGCGGAAGAGCGCCCAATACGCAAACCGCCTCTCCCCGCGCGTTGGCCGATTC
ATTAATGCAGCTGGCACGACAGGTTTCCCGACTGGAAAGCGGGCAGTGAGCGCAACGCAATTAATACGCG
TACCGCTAGCCAGGAAGAGTTTGTAGAAACGCAAAAAGGCCATCCGTCAGGATGGCCTTCTGCTTAGTTT
GATGCCTGGCAGTTTATGGCGGGCGTCCTGCCCGCCACCCTCCGGGCCGTTGCTTCACAACGTTCAAATC
CGCTCCCGGCGGATTTGTCCTACTCAGGAGAGCGTTCACCGACAAACAACAGATAAAACGAAAGGCCCAG
TCTTCCGACTGAGCCTTTCGTTTTATTTGATGCCTGGCAGTTCCCTACTCTCGCGTTAACGCTAGCATGG
ATGTTTTCCCAGTCACGACGTTGTAAAACGACGGCCAGTCTTAAGCTCGGGCCCCAAATAATGATTTTAT
TTTGACTGATAGTGACCTGTTCGTTGCAACAAATTGATGAGCAATGCTTTTTTATAATGCCAACTTTGTA
CAAAAAAGTTGGCATGCATCACTGTAAGCGATACCGCTCCCCTGAACCAGACCCGTACCTGAGCTACCGA
TGGAAGAGGAGGAGGTCCTACAGTCGGGAACATGAAGGGAGACTGCGATACCCGTCCCGAAGGGAGCCTC
CCCCACGAAGATCTCGGTCCAGAAGCCATGACCGCCTGCCCTACCAGAGGAGGTACCGGGAGCGCCGTGA
CAGCGATACATACCGGTGTGAAGAGCGGAGCCCATCCTTTGGAGAGGACTACTATGGACCTTCACGTTCT
CGTCATCGTCGGCGATCGCGGGAGAGGGGGCCATACCGGACCCGCAAGCATGCCCACCACTGCCACAAAC
GCCGCACCAGGTCTTGTAGCAGCGCCTCCTCGAGAAGCCAACAGAGCAGTAAGCGCAGCAGCCGGAGTGT
GGAAGATGACAAGGAGGGTCACCTGGTGTGCCGGATCGGCGATTGGCTCCAAGAGCGATATGAGATTGTG
GGGAACCTGGGTGAAGGCACCTTTGGCAAGGTGGTGGAGTGCTTGGACCATGCCAGAGGGAAGTCTCAGG
TTGCCCTGAAGATCATCCGCAACGTGGGCAAGTACCGGGAGGCTGCCCGGCTAGAAATCAACGTGCTCAA
AAAAATCAAGGAGAAGGACAAAGAAAACAAGTTCCTGTGTGTCTTGATGTCTGACTGGTTCAACTTCCAC
GGTCACATGTGCATCGCCTTTGAGCTCCTGGGCAAGAACACCTTTGAGTTCCTGAAGGAGAATAACTTCC
AGCCTTACCCCCTACCACATGTCCGGCACATGGCCTACCAGCTCTGCCACGCCCTTAGATTTCTGCATGA
GAATCAGCTGACCCATACAGACTTGAAACCAGAGAACATCCTGTTTGTGAATTCTGAGTTTGAAACCCTC
TACAATGAGCACAAGAGCTGTGAGGAGAAGTCAGTGAAGAACACCAGCATCCGAGTGGCTGACTTTGGCA
GTGCCACATTTGACCATGAGCACCACACCACCATTGTGGCCACCCGTCACTATCGCCCGCCTGAGGTGAT
CCTTGAGCTGGGCTGGGCACAGCCCTGTGACGTCTGGAGCATTGGCTGCATTCTCTTTGAGTACTACCGG
GGCTTCACACTCTTCCAGACCCACGAAAACCGAGAGCACCTGGTGATGATGGAGAAGATCCTAGGGCCCA
TCCCATCACACATGATCCACCGTACCAGGAAGCAGAAATATTTCTACAAAGGGGGCCTAGTTTGGGATGA
GAACAGCTCTGACGGCCGGTATGTGAAGGAGAACTGCAAACCTCTGAAGAGTTACATGCTCCAAGACTCC
CTGGAGCACGTGCAGCTGTTTGACCTGATGAGGAGGATGTTAGAATTTGACCCTGCCCAGCGCATCACAC
TGGCCGAGGCCCTGCTGCACCCCTTCTTTGCTGGCCTGACCCCTGAGGAGCGGTCCTTCCACACCAGCCG
CAACCCAAGCAGATGCCCAACTTTCTTGTACAAAGTTGGCATTATAAGAAAGCATTGCTTATCAATTTGT
TGCAACGAACAGGTCACTATCAGTCAAAATAAAATCATTATTTGCCATCCAGCTGATATCCCCTATAGTG
AGTCGTATTACATGGTCATAGCTGTTTCCTGGCAGCTCTGGCCCGTGTCTCAAAATCTCTGATGTTACAT
TGCACAAGATAAAAATATATCATCATGCCTCCTCTAGACCAGCCAGGACAGAAATGCCTCGACTTCGCTG
CTACCCAAGGTTGCCGGGTGACGCACACCGTGGAAACGGATGAAGGCACGAACCCAGTGGACATAAGCCT
GTTCGGTTCGTAAGCTGTAATGCAAGTAGCGTATGCGCTCACGCAACTGGTCCAGAACCTTGACCGAACG
CAGCGGTGGTAACGGCGCAGTGGCGGTTTTCATGGCTTGTTATGACTGTTTTTTTGGGGTACAGTCTATG
CCTCGGGCATCCAAGCAGCAAGCGCGTTACGCCGTGGGTCGATGTTTGATGTTATGGAGCAGCAACGATG
TTACGCAGCAGGGCAGTCGCCCTAAAACAAAGTTAAACATTATGAGGGAAGCGGTGATCGCCGAAGTATC
GACTCAACTATCAGAGGTAGTTGGCGTCATCGAGCGCCATCTCGAACCGACGTTGCTGGCCGTACATTTG
TACGGCTCCGCAGTGGATGGCGGCCTGAAGCCACACAGTGATATTGATTTGCTGGTTACGGTGACCGTAA
GGCTTGATGAAACAACGCGGCGAGCTTTGATCAACGACCTTTTGGAAACTTCGGCTTCCCCTGGAGAGAG
CGAGATTCTCCGCGCTGTAGAAGTCACCATTGTTGTGCACGACGACATCATTCCGTGGCGTTATCCAGCT
AAGCGCGAACTGCAATTTGGAGAATGGCAGCGCAATGACATTCTTGCAGGTATCTTCGAGCCAGCCACGA
TCGACATTGATCTGGCTATCTTGCTGACAAAAGCAAGAGAACATAGCGTTGCCTTGGTAGGTCCAGCGGC
GGAGGAACTCTTTGATCCGGTTCCTGAACAGGATCTATTTGAGGCGCTAAATGAAACCTTAACGCTATGG
AACTCGCCGCCCGACTGGGCTGGCGATGAGCGAAATGTAGTGCTTACGTTGTCCCGCATTTGGTACAGCG
CAGTAACCGGCAAAATCGCGCCGAAGGATGTCGCTGCCGACTGGGCAATGGAGCGCCTGCCGGCCCAGTA
TCAGCCCGTCATACTTGAAGCTAGACAGGCTTATCTTGGACAAGAAGAAGATCGCTTGGCCTCGCGCGCA
GATCAGTTGGAAGAATTTGTCCACTACGTGAAAGGCGAGATCACCAAGGTAGTCGGCAAATAACCCTCGA
GCCACCCATGACCAAAATCCCTTAACGTGAGTTACGCGTCGTTCCACTGAGCGTCAGACCCCGTAGAAAA
GATCAAAGGATCTTCTTGAGATCCTTTTTTTCTGCGCGTAATCTGCTGCTTGCAAACAAAAAAACCACCG
CTACCAGCGGTGGTTTGTTTGCCGGATCAAGAGCTACCAACTCTTTTTCCGAAGGTAACT
Features (pLannotate 1.2.2; 12 found; start..end, strand, type, name):
    657..749     +  CDS            lacI (fragment): lac repressor; lacI; The lac repressor binds to the lac operator to inhibit transcription in E. coli. This inhibition can be relieved by adding lactose or isopropyl-β-D-thiogalactopyranoside (IPTG).
    804..831     -  terminator     rrnB T2 terminator: transcription terminator T2 from the E. coli rrnB gene
    963..1006    +  terminator     rrnB T1 terminator: Escherichia coli rrnB; transcription terminator T1 from the E. coli rrnB gene
   1053..1089    -  CDS            lacZα (fragment): LacZα fragment of β-galactosidase; lacZ fragment
   1106..1201    +  protein_bind   attL3: mutant version of attL; recombination site for the Gateway® LR reaction LR Clonase™
   1204..2673    +  CDS            Clk3: CLK3_RAT - Experimental evidence at protein level: Swiss-Prot protein existence level 1. Dual specificity kinase acting on both serine/threonine and tyrosine-containing substrates. Phosphorylates serine- and arginine- rich (SR) proteins of the spliceosomal complex. May be a constituent of a network of regulatory mechanisms that enable SR proteins to control RNA splicing and can cause redistribution of SR proteins from speckles to a diffuse nucleoplasmic distribution. Phosphorylates SRSF1 and SRSF3. Regulates the alternative splicing of tissue factor (F3) pre- mRNA in endothelial cells (By simi
   2676..2774    -  protein_bind   attL2: mutant version of attL; recombination site for the Gateway® LR reaction LR Clonase™
   2792..2810    -  promoter       T7 promoter: promoter for bacteriophage T7 RNA polymerase
   3000..3023    +  promoter       Pc promoter (fragment): intI1 (promoter lies within the coding sequence); class 1 integron promoter
   3199..3255    +  CDS            GmR (fragment): gentamycin acetyltransferase; aacC1; confers resistance to gentamycin
   3262..4053    +  CDS            SmR: aminoglycoside adenylyltransferase (Murphy, 1985); aadA; confers resistance to spectinomycin and streptomycin
   4146..474     +  rep_origin     ori (across the origin): high-copy-number ColE1/pMB1/pBR322/pUC origin of replication
