[The description below was written by a language model from this plasmid's Addgene catalogue record and pLannotate feature annotations shown in this document.]
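Description:
pDONR223-CLK3 is a Gateway entry clone built in the pDONR223 donor backbone, carrying the open reading frame of human CLK3 (CDC-like kinase 3), a dual-specificity kinase that phosphorylates serine/arginine-rich splicing factors. It is a bacterial propagation plasmid rather than an expression vector. It replicates in E. coli from a high-copy ColE1/pUC-type origin and is selected with spectinomycin through the aadA (SmR) aminoglycoside adenylyltransferase gene. That gene sits downstream of a fragment of a class 1 integron Pc promoter and a remnant of a gentamicin resistance gene. The sequenced record is 4,260 nt. This is smaller than the listed empty backbone because Gateway recombination replaces the donor cassette with the insert.

The roughly 1.47 kb ORF is flanked by two attL recombination sites. The automated annotation labels these attL3 and attL2, and it matched the coding sequence to the rat Clk3 protein entry, whereas the catalogue gives the species as human. These sites allow an LR Clonase reaction to transfer the ORF directionally into any compatible destination vector. The rrnB T1 and T2 terminators lie upstream of the cassette, where they insulate the insert from read-through transcription. A T7 promoter lies just beyond the downstream att site, and short lacI and lacZα fragments are backbone remnants. No eukaryotic promoter is annotated.

The ORF lacks a stop codon, so a destination vector can supply a C-terminal epitope tag and the terminator codon. For this reason the plasmid is not meant for direct transfection. The depositors point to a set of companion lentiviral destination vectors for mammalian expression. The clone belongs to a kinase ORF collection associated with work on resistance to RAF inhibition.
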