Addgene plasmid #23753: pDONR223-CLK3
Depositing lab: William Hahn & David Root. Depositing organization: Dana-Farber Cancer Institute. Publication: COT drives resistance to RAF inhibition through MAP kinase pathway reactivation. Johannessen CM, Boehm JS, Kim SY, Thomas SR, Wardwell L, Johnson LA, Emery CM, Stransky N, Cogdill AP, Barretina J, Caponigro G, Hieronymus H, Murray RR, Salehi-Ashtiani K, Hill DE, Vidal M, Zhao JJ, Yang X, Alkan O, Kim S, Harris JL, Wilson CJ, Myer VE, Finan PM, Root DE, Roberts TM, Golub T, Flaherty KT, Dummer R, Weber BL, Sellers WR, Schlegel R, Wargo JA, Hahn WC, Garraway LA. Nature. 2010 Dec 16;468(7326):968-72. doi: 10.1038/nature09627 PubMed 21107320.
Backbone
  Vector backbone: pDONR223
  Backbone manufacturer: Invitrogen
  Backbone size w/o insert (bp): 5005
  Vector type: Gateway Donor vector
Growth in bacteria
  Bacterial resistance: Spectinomycin, 50 μg/mL
  Growth temperature: 37°C
  Growth strain: DH5alpha
  Copy number: High Copy
Gene/Insert
  Gene/Insert name: CLK3 (alt name: CDC-like kinase 3)
  Species: H. sapiens (human)
  Insert size (bp): 1473
  Entrez Gene: CLK3 (a.k.a. PHCLK3, PHCLK3/152)
  Cloning method: Gateway Cloning
  Sequencing primers: 5′ M13pUC-fwd; 3′ M13rev
Terms and licenses: Academic/Nonprofit Terms; Industry Terms: Not Available to Industry
Depositor comments: The ORF has no Stop codon. This design enables easy recombination into a destination vector to add an epitope tag of choice and Stop codon to the ORF. Do NOT use this plasmid directly for transfections. A set of 4 custom lentiviral vectors is available ( pLX301 (http://www.addgene.org/25895/) , pLX302 (http://www.addgene.org/25896/) , pLX303 (http://www.addgene.org/25897/) , pLX304 (http://www.addgene.org/25890/) ) to be used to express these ORFs in mammalian cells. These plasmids are not included in the kit and must be ordered separately.
How to cite: pDONR223-CLK3 was a gift from William Hahn & David Root (Addgene plasmid # 23753 ; http://n2t.net/addgene:23753 ; RRID:Addgene_23753)
