>Addgene plasmid #23753 | pDONR223-CLK3 | depositor partial sequence | sequence record 10896 | Author sequence
ATGCATCACTGTAAGCGATACCGCTCCCCTGAACCAGACCCGTACCTGAGCTACCGATGGAAGAGGAGGA
GGTCCTACAGTCGGGAACATGAAGGGAGACTGCGATACCCGTCCCGAAGGGAGCCTCCCCCACGAAGATC
TCGGTCCAGAAGCCATGACCGCCTGCCCTACCAGAGGAGGTACCGGGAGCGCCGTGACAGCGATACATAC
CGGTGTGAAGAGCGGAGCCCATCCTTTGGAGAGGACTACTATGGACCTTCACGTTCTCGTCATCGTCGGC
GATCGCGGGAGAGGGGGCCATACCGGACCCGCAAGCATGCCCACCACTGCCACAAACGCCGCACCAGGTC
TTGTAGCAGCGCCTCCTCGAGAAGCCAACAGAGCAGTAAGCGCAGCAGCCGGAGTGTGGAAGATGACAAG
GAGGGTCACCTGGTGTGCCGGATCGGCGATTGGCTCCAAGAGCGATATGAGATTGTGGGGAACCTGGGTG
AAGGCACCTTTGGCAAGGTGGTGGAGTGCTTGGACCATGCCAGAGGGAAGTCTCAGGTTGCCCTGAAGAT
CATCCGCAACGTGGGCAAGTACCGGGAGGCTGCCCGGCTAGAAATCAACGTGCTCAAAAAAATCAAGGAG
AAGGACAAAGAAAACAAGTTCCTGTGTGTCTTGATGTCTGACTGGTTCAACTTCCACGGTCACATGTGCA
TCGCCTTTGAGCTCCTGGGCAAGAACACCTTTGAGTTCCTGAAGGAGAATAACTTCCAGCCTTACCCCCT
ACCACATGTCCGGCACATGGCCTACCAGCTCTGCCACGCCCTTAGATTTCTGCATGAGAATCAGCTGACC
CATACAGACTTGAAACCAGAGAACATCCTGTTTGTGAATTCTGAGTTTGAAACCCTCTACAATGAGCACA
AGAGCTGTGAGGAGAAGTCAGTGAAGAACACCAGCATCCGAGTGGCTGACTTTGGCAGTGCCACATTTGA
CCATGAGCACCACACCACCATTGTGGCCACCCGTCACTATCGCCCGCCTGAGGTGATCCTTGAGCTGGGC
TGGGCACAGCCCTGTGACGTCTGGAGCATTGGCTGCATTCTCTTTGAGTACTACCGGGGCTTCACACTCT
TCCAGACCCACGAAAACCGAGAGCACCTGGTGATGATGGAGAAGATCCTAGGGCCCATCCCATCACACAT
GATCCACCGTACCAGGAAGCAGAAATATTTCTACAAAGGGGGCCTAGTTTGGGATGAGAACAGCTCTGAC
GGCCGGTATGTGAAGGAGAACTGCAAACCTCTGAAGAGTTACATGCTCCAAGACTCCCTGGAGCACGTGC
AGCTGTTTGACCTGATGAGGAGGATGTTAGAATTTGACCCTGCCCAGCGCATCACACTGGCCGAGGCCCT
GCTGCACCCCTTCTTTGCTGGCCTGACCCCTGAGGAGCGGTCCTTCCACACCAGCCGCAACCCAAGCAGA
TGA
