>Addgene plasmid #23753 | pDONR223-CLK3 | addgene partial sequence | sequence record 29609 | 23753 with M13pUc-fwd
GGGCCCAATAATGATTTTATTTTGACTGATAGTGACCTGTTCGTTGCAACAAATTGATGAGCAATGCTTT
TTTATAATGCCAACTTTGTACAAAAAAGTTGGCATGCATCACTGTAAGCGATACCGCTCCCCTGAACCAG
ACCCGTACCTGAGCTACCGATGGAAGAGGAGGAGGTCCTACAGTCGGGAACATGAAGGGAGACTGCGATA
CCCGTCCCGAAGGGAGCCTCCCCCACGAAGATCTCGGTCCAGAAGCCATGACCGCCTGCCCTACCAGAGG
AGGTACCGGGAGCGCCGTGACAGCGATACATACCGGTGTGAAGAGCGGAGCCCATCCTTTGGAGAGGACT
ACTATGGACCTTCACGTTCTCGTCATCGTCGGCGATCGCGGGAGAGGGGGCCATACCGGACCCGCAAGCA
TGCCCACCACTGCCACAAACGCCGCACCAGGTCTTGTAGCAGCGCCTCCTCGAGAAGCCAACAGAGCAGT
AAGCGCAGCAGCCGGAGTGTGGAAGATGACAAGGAGGGTCACCTGGTGTGCCGGATCGGCGATTGGCTCC
AAGAGCGATATGAGATTGTGGGGAACCTGGGTGAAGGCACCTTTGGCAAGGTGGTGGAGTGCTTGGACCA
TGCCAGAGGGAAGTCTCAGGTTGCCCTGAAGATCATCCGCAACGTGGGCAAGTACCGGGAGGCTGCCCGG
CTAGAAATCAACGTGCTCAAAAAAATCAAGGAGAAGGACAAAGAAAACAAGTTCCTGTGTGTCTTGATGT
CTGACTGGTTCAACT
